>Addgene plasmid #228230 | pHPHS309 | addgene full sequence | sequence record 454893 | Addgene NGS Result
TCATGACCAAAATCCCTTAACGTGAGTTTTCGTTCCACTGAGCGTCAGACCCCGTAGAAAAGATCAAAGG
ATCTTCTTGAGATCCTTTTTTTCTGCGCGTAATCTGCTGCTTGCAAACAAAAAAACCACCGCTACCAGCG
GTGGTTTGTTTGCCGGATCAAGAGCTACCAACTCTTTTTCCGAAGGTAACTGGCTTCAGCAGAGCGCAGA
TACCAAATACTGTTCTTCTAGTGTAGCCGTAGTTAGGCCACCACTTCAAGAACTCTGTAGCACCGCCTAC
ATACCTCGCTCTGCTAATCCTGTTACCAGTGGCTGCTGCCAGTGGCGATAAGTCGTGTCTTACCGGGTTG
GACTCAAGACGATAGTTACCGGATAAGGCGCAGCGGTCGGGCTGAACGGGGGGTTCGTGCACACAGCCCA
GCTTGGAGCGAACGACCTACACCGAACTGAGATACCTACAGCGTGAGCTATGAGAAAGCGCCACGCTTCC
CGAAGGGAGAAAGGCGGACAGGTATCCGGTAAGCGGCAGGGTCGGAACAGGAGAGCGCACGAGGGAGCTT
CCAGGGGGAAACGCCTGGTATCTTTATAGTCCTGTCGGGTTTCGCCACCTCTGACTTGAGCGTCGATTTT
TGTGATGCTCGTCAGGGGGGCGGAGCCTATGGAAAAACGCCAGCAACGCGGCCTTTTTACGGTTCCTGGC
CTTTTGCTGGCCTTTTGCTCACATGTTCTTTCCTGCGTTATCCCCTGATTCTGTGGATAACCGTCTAGAG
GGCCTATTTCCCATGATTCCTTCATATTTGCATATACGATACAAGGCTGTTAGAGAGATAATTAGAATTA
ATTTGACTGTAAACACAAAGATATTAGTACAAAATACGTGACGTAGAAAGTAATAATTTCTTGGGTAGTT
TGCAGTTTTAAAATTATGTTTTAAAATGGACTATCATATGCTTACCGTAACTTGAAAGTATTTCGATTTC
TTGGCTTTATATATCTTGTGGAAAGGACGAAACACCGGATCCGAAAGTGAAACGTGATTTCATGCGTCAT
TTTGAACATTTTGTAAATCTTATTTAATAATGTGTGCGGCAATTCACATTTAATTTATGAATGTTTTCTT
AACATCGCGGCAACTCAAGAAACGGCAGGTTCGGATCTTAGCTACTAGAGAAAGAGGAGAAATACTAGAT
GCGTAAAGGCGAAGAGCTGTTCACTGGTGTCGTCCCTATTCTGGTGGAACTGGATGGTGATGTCAACGGT
CATAAGTTTTCCGTGCGTGGCGAGGGTGAAGGTGACGCAACTAATGGTAAACTGACGCTGAAGTTCATCT
GTACTACTGGTAAACTGCCGGTTCCTTGGCCGACTCTGGTAACGACGCTGACTTATGGTGTTCAGTGCTT
TGCTCGTTATCCGGACCATATGAAGCAGCATGACTTCTTCAAGTCCGCCATGCCGGAAGGCTATGTGCAG
GAACGCACGATTTCCTTTAAGGATGACGGCACGTACAAAACGCGTGCGGAAGTGAAATTTGAAGGCGATA
CCCTGGTAAACCGCATTGAGCTGAAAGGCATTGACTTTAAAGAGGACGGCAATATCCTGGGCCATAAGCT
GGAATACAATTTTAACAGCCACAATGTTTACATCACCGCCGATAAACAAAAAAATGGCATTAAAGCGAAT
TTTAAAATTCGCCACAACGTGGAGGATGGCAGCGTGCAGCTGGCTGATCACTACCAGCAAAACACTCCAA
TCGGTGATGGTCCTGTTCTGCTGCCAGACAATCACTATCTGAGCACGCAAAGCGTTCTGTCTAAAGATCC
GAACGAGAAACGCGATCATATGGTTCTGCTGGAGTTCGTAACCGCAGCGGGCATCACGCATGGTATGGAT
GAACTGTACAAATGACCAGGCATCAAATAAAACGAAAGGCTCAGTCGAAAGACTGGGCCTTTCGTTTTAT
CTGTTGTTTGTCGGTGAACGCTCTCTACTAGAGTCACACTGGCTCACCTTCGGGTGGGCCTTTCTGCGTT
TATACTCGAGTTTTAGAGCTAGAAATAGCAAGTTAAAATAAGGCTAGTCCGTTATCAACTTGAAAAAGTG
GCACCGAGTCGGTGCTTTTTTGCGAGCTCACGGGGACAGCGGCCGCGGAAAGATCGCCGTGTAAGCGATA
TCAGATCGGAAGAGCGTCGTGCCTATAGTGAGTCGTATTAGCCTAGTTGCCAGCCATCTGGCGCGCCATC
AGAGAGATCCTCGCGAATTCGGCGATCCAGACATGATAAGATACATTGATGAGTTTGGACAAACCACAAC
TAGAATGCAGTGAAAAAAATGCTTTATTTGTGAAATTTGTGATGCTATTGCTTTATTTGTAACCATTATA
AGCTGCAATAAACGGTACCGTGTTACAACCAATTAACCAATTCTGATTAGAAAAACTCATCGAGCATCAA
ATGAAACTGCAATTTATTCATATCAGGATTATCAATACCATATTTTTGAAAAAGCCGTTTCTGTAATGAA
GGAGAAAACTCACCGAGGCAGTTCCATAGGATGGCAAGATCCTGGTATCGGTCTGCGATTCCGACTCGTC
CAACATCAATACAACCTATTAATTTCCCCTCGTCAAAAATAAGGTTATCAAGTGAGAAATCACCATGAGT
GACGACTGAATCCGGTGAGAATGGCAAAAGCTTATGCATTTCTTTCCAGACTTGTTCAACAGGCCAGCCA
TTACGCTCGTCATCAAAATCACTCGCATCAACCAAACCGTTATTCATTCGTGATTGCGCCTGAGCGAGGC
GAAATACGCGATCGCTGTTAAAAGGACAATTACAAACAGGAATCGAATGCAACCGGCGCAGGAACACTGC
CAGCGCATCAACAATATTTTCACCTGAATCAGGATATTCTTCTAATACCTGGAATGCTGTTTTCCCGGGG
ATCGCAGTGGTGAGTAACCATGCATCATCAGGAGTACGGATAAAATGCTTGATGGTCGGAAGAGGCATAA
ATTCCGTCAGCCAGTTTAGTCTGACCATCTCATCTGTAACATCATTGGCAACGCTACCTTTGCCATGTTT
CAGAAACAACTCTGGCGCATCGGGCTTCCCATACAATCGATAGATTGTCGCACCTGATTGCCCGACATTA
TCGCGAGCCCATTTATACCCATATAAATCAGCATCCATGTTGGAATTTAATCGCGGCCTGGAGCAAGACG
TTTCCCGTTGAATATGGCTCATAACACCCCTTGTATTACTGTTTATGTAAGCAGACAGTTTTATTGTTCA
TGATGATATATTTTTATCTTGTGCAATGTAACATCAGAGATTTTGAGACACAACGTGGCTTTGTTGAATA
AATCGAACTTTTGCTGAGTTGAAGGATCAG
Features (pLannotate 1.2.2; 10 found; start..end, strand, type, name):
     77..665     +  rep_origin     ori: high-copy-number ColE1/pMB1/pBR322/pUC origin of replication
    768..1008    +  promoter       U6 promoter: RNA polymerase III promoter for human U6 snRNA
   1189..1902    +  CDS            superfolder GFP: GFP variant that folds robustly even when fused to poorly folded proteins (Pédelacq et al., 2006)
   1914..1985    +  terminator     rrnB T1 terminator: transcription terminator T1 from the E. coli rrnB gene
   2001..2028    +  terminator     T7Te terminator: phage T7 early transcription terminator
   2040..2115    +  misc_RNA       gRNA scaffold: guide RNA scaffold for the Streptococcus pyogenes CRISPR/Cas9 system
   2192..2210    -  promoter       T7 promoter: promoter for bacteriophage T7 RNA polymerase
   2213..2230    +  polyA_signal   bGH poly(A) signal (fragment): bovine growth hormone polyadenylation signal
   2264..2393    -  polyA_signal   SV40 poly(A) signal: SV40 polyadenylation signal
   2427..3242    -  CDS            KanR: aminoglycoside phosphotransferase; aph(3')-Ia; confers resistance to kanamycin in bacteria or G418 (Geneticin®) in eukaryotes
