[The description below was written by a language model from this plasmid's Addgene catalogue record and pLannotate feature annotations shown in this document.]
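Description:
pHPHS309 is a small (about 3.4 kb) empty cloning backbone built on the YTK90 vector and catalogued as a mammalian expression plasmid, designed as a GFP dropout recipient for sgRNA library construction. It is maintained in E. coli at high copy through a ColE1/pUC-type origin of replication and is selected with kanamycin via the aph(3')-Ia (KanR) gene.

The working part of the plasmid is a human U6 promoter, an RNA polymerase III promoter commonly used to drive short guide RNAs in mammalian cells, separated from a Streptococcus pyogenes Cas9 gRNA scaffold by a stuffer cassette. That stuffer encodes superfolder GFP followed by the bacterial rrnB T1 and phage T7Te terminators. No bacterial promoter for the GFP is annotated, although an unannotated gap lies between the U6 promoter and the GFP coding sequence. In a dropout design of this kind, colonies carrying the uncut or re-ligated parent plasmid remain fluorescent, whereas replacement of the GFP cassette with spacer or library inserts places those sequences between the U6 promoter and the scaffold and gives non-fluorescent colonies, allowing a simple visual check of cloning efficiency. The restriction or assembly sites used for the exchange are not stated in the record.

Downstream of the scaffold, the annotation shows a reverse-oriented T7 promoter, a short bGH poly(A) fragment and a reverse-oriented SV40 poly(A) signal, whose roles are not explained in the record. No viral packaging elements or mammalian selection cassette are annotated. The associated work concerns RNA-linked CRISPR screening of post-transcriptional regulation in human cells, for which this plasmid serves as a starting point for sgRNA libraries.
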