Addgene plasmid #228230: pHPHS309
Purpose: (Empty Backbone) GFP dropout backbone for sgRNA library cloning
Depositing lab: Arvind Rasi Subramaniam. Depositing organization: Fred Hutchinson Cancer Center. Publication: Decoding post-transcriptional regulatory networks by RNA-linked CRISPR screening in human cells. Nugent PJ, Park H, Wladyka CL, Yelland JN, Sinha S, Chen KY, Bynum C, Quarterman G, Lee SC, Hsieh AC, Subramaniam AR. Nat Methods. 2025 Jun;22(6):1237-1246. doi: 10.1038/s41592-025-02702-6. Epub 2025 May 29. PubMed 40442371.
Backbone
  Vector backbone: YTK90
  Vector type: Mammalian Expression
Growth in bacteria
  Bacterial resistance: Kanamycin, 50 μg/mL
  Growth temperature: 37°C
  Growth strain: NEB Stable
  Copy number: High Copy
Terms and licenses: Academic/Nonprofit Terms; Industry Terms: Not Available to Industry
Depositor comments: Please visit https://doi.org/10.1101/2024.07.25.605204 for bioRxiv preprint.
How to cite: pHPHS309 was a gift from Arvind Rasi Subramaniam (Addgene plasmid # 228230 ; http://n2t.net/addgene:228230 ; RRID:Addgene_228230)
